Addgene plasmid #168525: pDONR223 SARS-CoV-1 NSP9_nostop
Purpose: Gateway-compatible Entry vector
Depositing lab: Fritz Roth. Depositing organization: Sinai Health System. Publication: A resource of human coronavirus protein-coding sequences in a flexible, multipurpose Gateway Entry clone collection. Weller B, Lin CW, Pogoutse O, Sauer M, Marin-de la Rosa N, Strobel A, Young V, Knapp JJ, Rayhan A, Falter C, Kim DK, Roth FP, Falter-Braun P. G3 (Bethesda). 2023 Jul 5;13(7):jkad105. doi: 10.1093/g3journal/jkad105. PubMed 37267226.
Backbone
  Vector backbone: pDONR223
  Backbone manufacturer: Rual et al, Genome Res. 14:2128-2135, 2004.
  Backbone size w/o insert (bp): 5005
  Vector type: Other
Growth in bacteria
  Bacterial resistance: Spectinomycin, 50 μg/mL
  Growth temperature: 37°C
  Growth strain: DH5alpha
  Copy number: Unknown
Gene/Insert
  Gene/Insert name: NSP9
  Species: Other
  Insert size (bp): 342
  Entrez Gene: ORF1ab (a.k.a. sarsp1)
  Cloning method: Gateway Cloning
  Sequencing primers: 5′ m13-For; 3′ m13-Rev
Resource information
  A portion of this plasmid was derived from a plasmid made by: Falter-Braun Lab
Terms and licenses: Academic/Nonprofit Terms; Industry Terms
How to cite: pDONR223 SARS-CoV-1 NSP9_nostop was a gift from Fritz Roth (Addgene plasmid # 168525 ; http://n2t.net/addgene:168525 ; RRID:Addgene_168525)
