[The description below was written by a language model from this plasmid's Addgene catalogue record.]
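Description:
pDONR223 SARS-CoV-1 NSP9_nostop is a Gateway-compatible Entry clone built on the pDONR223 donor backbone (listed as 5005 bp without insert). It is a bacterial cloning plasmid rather than an expression vector, maintained in standard E. coli cloning strains such as DH5alpha under spectinomycin selection. The record gives no feature table, does not name the origin of replication, and lists the copy number as unknown.

The insert is a 342 bp open reading frame encoding NSP9, a non-structural protein released from the ORF1ab polyprotein of SARS-CoV-1, introduced by Gateway cloning. In an Entry clone of this kind the coding sequence normally sits between attL recombination sites, so it can be moved by an LR recombination reaction into any compatible Destination vector while keeping orientation and reading frame. The Entry vector has no stated promoter for the insert, and expression elements, tags and host-specific markers are supplied by whichever Destination vector is chosen. The "nostop" designation indicates that the native stop codon has been omitted, which allows read-through into C-terminal fusion partners such as epitope tags, fluorescent proteins or two-hybrid domains encoded downstream in the Destination vector. M13 forward and reverse primer sites flank the cassette for sequence verification of the insert.

The plasmid belongs to a collection of human coronavirus protein-coding sequences provided as flexible, multipurpose Entry clones. It serves as a starting reagent for generating NSP9 expression constructs for uses such as protein interaction mapping, localisation studies or protein production.
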