>Addgene plasmid #168525 | pDONR223 SARS-CoV-1 NSP9_nostop | depositor partial sequence | sequence record 326734 | Inserted CDS without stop codon
ATGAATAATGAACTGAGTCCAGTAGCACTACGACAGATGTCCTGTGCGGCTGGTACCACACAAACAGCTT
GTACTGATGACAATGCACTTGCCTACTATAACAATTCGAAGGGAGGTAGGTTTGTGCTGGCATTACTATC
AGACCACCAAGATCTCAAATGGGCTAGATTCCCTAAGAGTGATGGTACAGGTACAATTTACACAGAACTG
GAACCACCTTGTAGGTTTGTTACAGACACACCAAAAGGGCCTAAAGTGAAATACTTGTACTTCATCAAAG
GCTTAAACAACCTAAATAGAGGTATGGTGCTGGGCAGTTTAGCTGCTACAGTACGTCTTCAG
